>Addgene plasmid #69599 | Snap-Omp25 | depositor full sequence | sequence record 124850 | Snap-Omp25 sequence 8017 bps
TATGCCAAGTACGCCCCCTATTGACGTCAATGACGGTAAATGGCCCGCCTGGCATTATGCCCAGTACATG
ACCTTATGGGACTTTCCTACTTGGCAGTACATCTACGTATTAGTCATCGCTATTACCATGGTGATGCGGT
TTTGGCAGTACATCAATGGGCGTGGATAGCGGTTTGACTCACGGGGATTTCCAAGTCTCCACCCCATTGA
CGTCAATGGGAGTTTGTTTTGGCACCAAAATCAACGGGACTTTCCAAAATGTCGTAACAACTCCGCCCCA
TTGACGCAAATGGGCGGTAGGCGTGTACGGTGGGAGGTCTATATAAGCAGAGCTGGTTTAGTGAACCGTC
AGATCCGCTAGCGCCATGGACAAAGATTGCGAAATGAAACGTACCACCCTGGATAGCCCTCTGGGCAAGC
TGGAACTGTCTGGGTGCGAACAGGGCCTGCACGAGATCAAGCTGCTGGGCAAAGGAACATCTGCCGCCGA
CGCCGTGGAAGTGCCTGCCCCAGCCGCCGTGCTGGGCGGACCAGAGCCACTGATGCAGGCCACCGCCTGG
CTCAACGCCTACTTTCACCAGCCTGAGGCCATCGAGGAGTTCCCTGTGCCAGCCCTGCACCACCCAGTGT
TCCAGCAGGAGAGCTTTACCCGCCAGGTGCTGTGGAAACTGCTGAAAGTGGTGAAGTTCGGAGAGGTCAT
CAGCTACCAGCAGCTGGCCGCCCTGGCCGGCAATCCCGCCGCCACCGCCGCCGTGAAAACCGCCCTGAGC
GGAAATCCCGTGCCCATTCTGATCCCCTGCCACCGGGTGGTGTCTAGCTCTGGCGCCGTGGGGGGCTACG
AGGGCGGGCTCGCCGTGAAAGAGTGGCTGCTGGCCCACGAGGGCCACAGACTGGGCAAGCCTGGGCTGGG
TCCTGCAGGTATAGGCGCGCCAGGATCCACGCGTGGGCGAGGCGACGGAGAGCCGAGTGGAGTTCCTGTA
GCTGTGGTGCTGCTGCCAGTGTTTGCCCTTACCCTGGTAGCAGTTTGGGCCTTCGTGAGATACCGAAAGC
AGCTCTGAGAATTCTCGACCTCGAGACAAATGGCAGTATTCATCCACAATTTTAAAAGAAAAGGGGGGAT
TGGGGGGTACAGTGCAGGGGAAAGAATAGTAGACATAATAGCAACAGACATACAAACTAAAGAATTACAA
AAACAAATTACAAAAATTCAAAATTTTCGGGTTTATTACAGGGACAGCAGAGATCCACTTTGGCCGCGGC
TCGAGGGGGTTGGGGTTGCGCCTTTTCCAAGGCAGCCCTGGGTTTGCGCAGGGACGCGGCTGCTCTGGGC
GTGGTTCCGGGAAACGCAGCGGCGCCGACCCTGGGTCTCGCACATTCTTCACGTCCGTTCGCAGCGTCAC
CCGGATCTTCGCCGCTACCCTTGTGGGCCCCCCGGCGACGCTTCCTGCTCCGCCCCTAAGTCGGGAAGGT
TCCTTGCGGTTCGCGGCGTGCCGGACGTGACAAACGGAAGCCGCACGTCTCACTAGTACCCTCGCAGACG
GACAGCGCCAGGGAGCAATGGCAGCGCGCCGACCGCGATGGGCTGTGGCCAATAGCGGCTGCTCAGCAGG
GCGCGCCGAGAGCAGCGGCCGGGAAGGGGCGGTGCGGGAGGCGGGGTGTGGGGCGGTAGTGTGGGCCCTG
TTCCTGCCCGCGCGGTGTTCCGCATTCTGCAAGCCTCCGGAGCGCACGTCGGCAGTCGGCTCCCTCGTTG
ACCGAATCACCGACCTCTCTCCCCAGGGGGATCCACCGGAGCTTACCATGACCGAGTACAAGCCCACGGT
GCGCCTCGCCACCCGCGACGACGTCCCCAGGGCCGTACGCACCCTCGCCGCCGCGTTCGCCGACTACCCC
GCCACGCGCCACACCGTCGATCCGGACCGCCACATCGAGCGGGTCACCGAGCTGCAAGAACTCTTCCTCA
CGCGCGTCGGGCTCGACATCGGCAAGGTGTGGGTCGCGGACGACGGCGCCGCGGTGGCGGTCTGGACCAC
GCCGGAGAGCGTCGAAGCGGGGGCGGTGTTCGCCGAGATCGGCCCGCGCATGGCCGAGTTGAGCGGTTCC
CGGCTGGCCGCGCAGCAACAGATGGAAGGCCTCCTGGCGCCGCACCGGCCCAAGGAGCCCGCGTGGTTCC
TGGCCACCGTCGGCGTCTCGCCCGACCACCAGGGCAAGGGTCTGGGCAGCGCCGTCGTGCTCCCCGGAGT
GGAGGCGGCCGAGCGCGCCGGGGTGCCCGCCTTCCTGGAGACCTCCGCGCCCCGCAACCTCCCCTTCTAC
GAGCGGCTCGGCTTCACCGTCACCGCCGACGTCGAGGTGCCCGAAGGACCGCGCACCTGGTGCATGACCC
GCAAGCCCGGTGCCTGACGCCCGCCCCACGACCCGCAGCGCCCGACCGAAAGGAGCGCACGACCCCATGC
ATCGGTACCTTTAAGACCAATGACTTACAAGGCAGCTGTAGATCTTAGCCACTTTTTAAAAGAAAAGGGG
GGACTGGAAGGGCTAATTCACTCCCAACGAAGACAAGATCTGCTTTTTGCTTGTACTGGGTCTCTCTGGT
TAGACCAGATCTGAGCCTGGGAGCTCTCTGGCTAACTAGGGAACCCACTGCTTAAGCCTCAATAAAGCTT
GCCTTGAGTGCTTCAAGTAGTGTGTGCCCGTCTGTTGTGTGACTCTGGTAACTAGAGATCCCTCAGACCC
TTTTAGTCAGTGTGGAAAATCTCTAGCAGTAGTAGTTCATGTCATCTTATTATTCAGTATTTATAACTTG
CAAAGAAATGAATATCAGAGAGTGAGAGGAACTTGTTTATTGCAGCTTATAATGGTTACAAATAAAGCAA
TAGCATCACAAATTTCACAAATAAAGCATTTTTTTCACTGCATTCTAGTTGTGGTTTGTCCAAACTCATC
AATGTATCTTATCATGTCTGGCTCTAGCTATCCCGCCCCTAACTCCGCCCATCCCGCCCCTAACTCCGCC
CAGTTCCGCCCATTCTCCGCCCCATGGCTGACTAATTTTTTTTATTTATGCAGAGGCCGAGGCCGCCTCG
GCCTCTGAGCTATTCCAGAAGTAGTGAGGAGGCTTTTTTGGAGGCCTAGGGACGTACCCAATTCGCCCTA
TAGTGAGTCGTATTACGCGCGCTCACTGGCCGTCGTTTTACAACGTCGTGACTGGGAAAACCCTGGCGTT
ACCCAACTTAATCGCCTTGCAGCACATCCCCCTTTCGCCAGCTGGCGTAATAGCGAAGAGGCCCGCACCG
ATCGCCCTTCCCAACAGTTGCGCAGCCTGAATGGCGAATGGG
[124 nt withheld, positions 3333-3456]
C
[91 nt withheld, positions 3458-3548]
A
[49 nt withheld, positions 3550-3598]
CCTTTGACGTTGGAGTCCACGTTCTTT
[37 nt withheld, positions 3626-3662]
ACCCTATCTCGGTCTATTCTTTTGATTTATAAGGGATTTTGCCGATTTCGGCCTATTGGTTAAAAAATGA
GCTGATTTAACAAAAATTTAACGCGAATTTTAACAAAATATTAACGCTTACAATTTAGGTGGCACTTTTC
GGGGAAATGTGCGCGGAACCCCTATTTGTTTATTTTTCTAAATACATTCAAATATGTATCCGCTCATGAG
ACAATAACCCTGATAAATGCTTCAATAATATTGAAAAAGGAAGAGTATGAGTATTCAACATTTCCGTGTC
GCCCTTATTCCCTTTTTTGCGGCATTTTGCCTTCCTGTTTTTGCTCACCCAGAAACGCTGGTGAAAGTAA
AAGATGCTGAAGATCAGTTGGGTGCACGAGTGGGTTACATCGAACTGGATCTCAACAGCGGTAAGATCCT
TGAGAGTTTTCGCCCCGAAGAACGTTTTCCAATGATGAGCACTTTTAAAGTTCTGCTATGTGGCGCGGTA
TTATCCCGTATTGACGCCGGGCAAGAGCAACTCGGTCGCCGCATACACTATTCTCAGAATGACTTGGTTG
AGTACTCACCAGTCACAGAAAAGCATCTTACGGATGGCATGACAGTAAGAGAATTATGCAGTGCTGCCAT
AACCATGAGTGATAACACTGCGGCCAACTTACTTCTGACAACGATCGGAGGACCGAAGGAGCTAACCGCT
TTTTTGCACAACATGGGGGATCATGTAACTCGCCTTGATCGTTGGGAACCGGAGCTGAATGAAGCCATAC
CAAACGACGAGCGTGACACCACGATGCCTGTAGCAATGGCAACAACGTTGCGCAAACTATTAACTGGCGA
ACTACTTACTCTAGCTTCCCGGCAACAATTAATAGACTGGATGGAGGCGGATAAAGTTGCAGGACCACTT
CTGCGCTCGGCCCTTCCGGCTGGCTGGTTTATTGCTGATAAATCTGGAGCCGGTGAGCGTGGGTCTCGCG
GTATCATTGCAGCACTGGGGCCAGATGGTAAGCCCTCCCGTATCGTAGTTATCTACACGACGGGGAGTCA
GGCAACTATGGATGAACGAAATAGACAGATCGCTGAGATAGGTGCCTCACTGATTAAGCATTGGTAACTG
TCAGACCAAGTTTACTCATATATACTTTAGATTGATTTAAAACTTCATTTTTAATTTAAAAGGATCTAGG
TGAAGATCCTTTTTGATAATCTCATGACCAAAATCCCTTAACGTGAGTTTTCGTTCCACTGAGCGTCAGA
CCCCGTAGAAAAGATCAAAGGATCTTCTTGAGATCCTTTTTTTCTGCGCGTAATCTGCTGCTTGCAAACA
AAAAAACCACCGCTACCAGCGGTGGTTTGTTTGCCGGATCAAGAGCTACCAACTCTTTTTCCGAAGGTAA
CTGGCTTCAGCAGAGCGCAGATACCAAATACTGTTCTTCTAGTGTAGCCGTAGTTAGGCCACCACTTCAA
GAACTCTGTAGCACCGCCTACATACCTCGCTCTGCTAATCCTGTTACCAGTGGCTGCTGCCAGTGGCGAT
AAGTCGTGTCTTACCGGGTTGGACTCAAGACGATAGTTACCGGATAAGGCGCAGCGGTCGGGCTGAACGG
GGGGTTCGTGCACACAGCCCAGCTTGGAGCGAACGACCTACACCGAACTGAGATACCTACAGCGTGAGCT
ATGAGAAAGCGCCACGCTTCCCGAAGGGAGAAAGGCGGACAGGTATCCGGTAAGCGGCAGGGTCGGAACA
GGAGAGCGCACGAGGGAGCTTCCAGGGGGAAACGCCTGGTATCTTTATAGTCCTGTCGGGTTTCGCCACC
TCTGACTTGAGCGTCGATTTTTGTGATGCTCGTCAGGGGGGCGGAGCCTATGGAAAAACGCCAGCAACGC
GGCCTTTTTACGGTTCCTGGCCTTTTGCTGGCCTTTTGCTCACATGTTCTTTCCTGCGTTATCCCCTGAT
TCTGTGGATAACCGTATTACCGCCTTTGAGTGAGCTGATACCGCTCGCCGCAGCCGAACGACCGAGCGCA
GCGAGTCAGTGAGCGAGGAAGCGGAAGAGCGCCCAATACGCAAACCGCCTCTCCCCGCGCGTTGGCCGAT
TCATTAATGCAGCTGGCACGACAGGTTTCCCGACTGGAAAGCGGGCAGTGAGCGCAACGCAATTAATGTG
AGTTAGCTCACTCATTAGGCACCCCAGGCTTTACACTTTATGCTTCCGGCTCGTATGTTGTGTGGAATTG
TGAGCGGATAACAATTTCACACAGGAAACAGCTATGACCATGATTACGCCAAGCGCGCAATTAACCCTCA
CTAAAGGGAACAAAAGCTGGAGCTGCAAGCTTAATGTAGTCTTATGCAATACTCTTGTAGTCTTGCAACA
TGGTAACGATGAGTTAGCAACATGCCTTACAAGGAGAGAAAAAGCACCGTGCATGCCGATTGGTGGAAGT
AAGGTGGTACGATCGTGCCTTATTAGGAAGGCAACAGACGGGTCTGACATGGATTGGACGAACCACTGAA
TTGCCGCATTGCAGAGATATTGTATTTAAGTGCCTAGCTCGATACATAAACGGGTCTCTCTGGTTAGACC
AGATCTGAGCCTGGGAGCTCTCTGGCTAACTAGGGAACCCACTGCTTAAGCCTCAATAAAGCTTGCCTTG
AGTGCTTCAAGTAGTGTGTGCCCGTCTGTTGTGTGACTCTGGTAACTAGAGATCCCTCAGACCCTTTTAG
TCAGTGTGGAAAATCTCTAGCAGTGGCGCCCGAACAGGGACTTGAAAGCGAAAGGGAAACCAGAGGAGCT
CTCTCGACGCAGGACTCGGCTTGCTGAAGCGCGCACGGCAAGAGGCGAGGGGCGGCGACTGGTGAGTACG
CCAAAAATTTTGACTAGCGGAGGCTAGAAGGAGAGAGATGGGTGCGAGAGCGTCAGTATTAAGCGGGGGA
GAATTAGATCGCGATGGGAAAAAATTCGGTTAAGGCCAGGGGGAAAGAAAAAATATAAATTAAAACATAT
AGTATGGGCAAGCAGGGAGCTAGAACGATTCGCAGTTAATCCTGGCCTGTTAGAAACATCAGAAGGCTGT
AGACAAATACTGGGACAGCTACAACCATCCCTTCAGACAGGATCAGAAGAACTTAGATCATTATATAATA
CAGTAGCAACCCTCTATTGTGTGCATCAAAGGATAGAGATAAAAGACACCAAGGAAGCTTTAGACAAGAT
AGAGGAAGAGCAAAACAAAAGTAAGACCACCGCACAGCAAGCGGCCGCTGATCTTCAGACCTGGAGGAGG
AGATATGAGGGACAATTGGAGAAGTGAATTATATAAATATAAAGTAGTAAAAATTGAACCATTAGGAGTA
GCACCCACCAAGGCAAAGAGAAGAGTGGTGCAGAGAGAAAAAAGAGCAGTGGGAATAGGAGCTTTGTTCC
TTGGGTTCTTGGGAGCAGCAGGAAGCACTATGGGCGCAGCGTCAATGACGCTGACGGTACAGGCCAGACA
ATTATTGTCTGGTATAGTGCAGCAGCAGAACAATTTGCTGAGGGCTATTGAGGCGCAACAGCATCTGTTG
CAACTCACAGTCTGGGGCATCAAGCAGCTCCAGGCAAGAATCCTGGCTGTGGAAAGATACCTAAAGGATC
AACAGCTCCTGGGGATTTGGGGTTGCTCTGGAAAACTCATTTGCACCACTGCTGTGCCTTGGAATGCTAG
TTGGAGTAATAAATCTCTGGAACAGATTTGGAATCACACGACCTGGATGGAGTGGGACAGAGAAATTAAC
AATTACACAAGCTTAATACACTCCTTAATTGAAGAATCGCAAAACCAGCAAGAAAAGAATGAACAAGAAT
TATTGGAATTAGATAAATGGGCAAGTTTGTGGAATTGGTTTAACATAACAAATTGGCTGTGGTATATAAA
ATTATTCATAATGATAGTAGGAGGCTTGGTAGGTTTAAGAATAGTTTTTGCTGTACTTTCTATAGTGAAT
AGAGTTAGGCAGGGATATTCACCATTATCGTTTCAGACCCACCTCCCAACCCCGAGGGGACCCGACAGGC
CCGAAGGAATAGAAGAAGAAGGTGGAGAGAGAGACAGAGACAGATCCATTCGATTAGTGAACGGATCTCG
ACGGTATCGATCACGAGACTAGCCTCGAGCGGCCGCCCCCTTCACCGAGGGCCTATTTCCCATGATTCCT
TCATATTTGCATATACGATACAAGGCTGTTAGAGAGATAATTGGAATTAATTTGACTGTAAACACAAAGA
TATTAGTACAAAATACGTGACGTAGAAAGTAATAATTTCTTGGGTAGTTTGCAGTTTTAAAATTATGTTT
TAAAATGGACTATCA
Features (pLannotate 1.2.2; 29 found; start..end, strand, type, name):
    131..334     +  promoter       CMV promoter: human cytomegalovirus (CMV) immediate early promoter
    366..911     +  CDS            SNAP-tag®: human O6-alkylguanine-DNA-alkyltransferase variant that forms covalent bonds with benzylguanine derivatives optimized for mammalian expression
    948..1055    +  CDS            Synj2bp (fragment): SYJ2B_RAT - Also known as Omp25. Experimental evidence at protein level: Swiss-Prot protein existence level 1. Regulates endocytosis of activin type 2 receptor kinases through the Ral/RALBP1-dependent pathway and may be involved in suppression of activin-induced signal transduction. From Rattus norvegicus (Rat).
   1100..1217    +  misc_feature   cPPT/CTS: central polypurine tract and central termination sequence of HIV-1
   1266..1776    +  promoter       hPGK promoter: human phosphoglycerate kinase 1 promoter
   1798..2397    +  CDS            PuroR: puromycin N-acetyltransferase; pac from Streptomyces alboniger; confers resistance to puromycin
   2440..2523    +  CDS            nef (fragment): NEF_HV1Z2 - Experimental evidence at protein level: Swiss-Prot protein existence level 1. Extracellular Nef protein targets CD4(+) T-lymphocytes for apoptosis by interacting with CXCR4 surface receptors. From Human immunodeficiency virus type 1 group M subtype D (isolate Z2/CDC-Z34) (HIV-1).
   2525..2758    +  LTR            3' LTR (ΔU3): self-inactivating 3' long terminal repeat (LTR) from HIV-1
   2830..2951    +  polyA_signal   SV40 poly(A) signal: SV40 polyadenylation signal
   2991..3126    +  rep_origin     SV40 ori: SV40 origin of replication
   3147..3165    -  promoter       T7 promoter: promoter for bacteriophage T7 RNA polymerase
   3173..3328    +  CDS            lacZα (fragment): LacZα fragment of β-galactosidase; lacZ fragment
   3333..3761    +  rep_origin     f1 ori (sequence partly withheld): f1 bacteriophage origin of replication; arrow indicates direction of (+) strand synthesis
   3814..3918    +  promoter       AmpR promoter: bla
   3919..4779    +  CDS            AmpR: β-lactamase; bla; confers resistance to ampicillin, carbenicillin, and related antibiotics
   4950..5538    +  rep_origin     ori: high-copy-number ColE1/pMB1/pBR322/pUC origin of replication
   5721..5813    +  CDS            lacI (fragment): lac repressor; lacI; The lac repressor binds to the lac operator to inhibit transcription in E. coli. This inhibition can be relieved by adding lactose or isopropyl-β-D-thiogalactopyranoside (IPTG).
   5826..5847    +  protein_bind   CAP binding site: CAP binding activates transcription in the presence of cAMP. E. coli catabolite activator protein
   5862..5892    +  promoter       lac promoter: promoter for the E. coli lac operon
   5900..5916    +  protein_bind   lac operator: The lac repressor binds to the lac operator to inhibit transcription in E. coli. This inhibition can be relieved by adding lactose or isopropyl-β-D-thiogalactopyranoside (IPTG). lac repressor encoded by lacI
   5961..5979    +  promoter       T3 promoter: promoter for bacteriophage T3 RNA polymerase
   6007..6233    +  promoter       RSV promoter: Rous sarcoma virus enhancer/promoter
   6234..6414    +  LTR            5' LTR (truncated): truncated 5' long terminal repeat (LTR) from HIV-1
   6461..6586    +  misc_feature   HIV-1 Ψ: packaging signal of human immunodeficiency virus type 1
   6570..6933    +  CDS            HIV-1 gag (fragment): gag protein from human immunodeficiency virus 1; gag
   7079..7312    +  misc_feature   RRE: The Rev response element (RRE) of HIV-1 allows for Rev-dependent mRNA export from the nucleus to the cytoplasm.
   7689..7789    +  CDS            Rev (fragment): human immunodeficiency virus 1 (HIV-1) Rev protein; rev; enhances nuclear export of unspliced and incompletely spliced viral mRNAs
   7839..5       +  promoter       U6 promoter (fragment) (across the origin): RNA polymerase III promoter for human U6 snRNA
   8013..130     +  enhancer       CMV enhancer (fragment) (across the origin): human cytomegalovirus immediate early enhancer; contains an 18-bp deletion relative to the standard CMV enhancer
