[The description below was written by a language model from this plasmid's Addgene catalogue record and pLannotate feature annotations shown in this document.]
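Description:
Snap-Omp25 is an 8,017 bp mammalian expression plasmid built on the pLJM2 backbone. The catalogue lists it only as a mammalian expression vector, but its feature table shows the architecture of a third-generation, self-inactivating HIV-1 lentiviral transfer vector. An RSV promoter drives a truncated 5' LTR, followed by the Ψ packaging signal with a gag fragment, the Rev response element, a cPPT/CTS element and a ΔU3 3' LTR, with an SV40 polyadenylation signal and SV40 origin downstream. Together these elements allow the genomic RNA to be packaged into viral particles when helper functions are supplied in trans, and to integrate without regenerating an active LTR promoter. In bacteria the plasmid is maintained through a high-copy ColE1/pUC-type origin and β-lactamase (ampicillin resistance). An f1 origin and remnants of lac, T3 and T7 sequences are carried over from the parental cloning vector, as is a short U6 promoter fragment upstream of the CMV enhancer.

The payload, cloned between NheI and EcoRI sites, is a fusion expressed from the CMV enhancer/promoter. It joins the SNAP-tag, an O6-alkylguanine-DNA-alkyltransferase variant that bonds covalently to benzylguanine derivatives, to a short fragment of rat Synj2bp (Omp25). The insert name and stated purpose imply that this fragment directs the tag to mitochondria. A separate human PGK promoter drives puromycin N-acetyltransferase for selection of expressing mammalian cells. Because SNAP labelling is irreversible, applying substrates carrying two different fluorophores (red and green) one after the other marks older and newly made mitochondria in different colours. According to the associated publication title, this approach was used to study how aged mitochondria are divided between the daughters of stem cells.
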