Addgene plasmid #69599: Snap-Omp25
Purpose: Snap-tag substrates with two different fluorophores (red and green) sequentially to separately label young and old mitochondria
Depositing lab: David Sabatini. Depositing organization: Whitehead Institute for Biomedical Research. Publication: Stem cells. Asymmetric apportioning of aged mitochondria between daughter cells is required for stemness. Katajisto P, Dohla J, Chaffer CL, Pentinmikko N, Marjanovic N, Iqbal S, Zoncu R, Chen W, Weinberg RA, Sabatini DM. Science. 2015 Apr 17;348(6232):340-3. doi: 10.1126/science.1260384. Epub 2015 Apr 2. PubMed 25837514.
Backbone
  Vector backbone: pLJM2
  Backbone manufacturer: Jason Moffat
  Total vector size (bp): 8017
  Vector type: Mammalian Expression
  Selectable markers: Puromycin
Growth in bacteria
  Bacterial resistance: Ampicillin, 100 μg/mL
  Growth temperature: 37°C
  Growth strain: DH5alpha
  Copy number: Unknown
Gene/Insert
  Gene/Insert name: Snap-Omp25
  Cloning method: Restriction Enzyme; 5′ cloning site Nhe1 (not destroyed); 3′ cloning site EcoR1 (not destroyed)
  Sequencing primers: 5′ CMV-F
Terms and licenses: Academic/Nonprofit Terms; Industry Terms: Not Available to Industry
How to cite: Snap-Omp25 was a gift from David Sabatini (Addgene plasmid # 69599 ; http://n2t.net/addgene:69599 ; RRID:Addgene_69599)
