>Addgene plasmid #69599 | Snap-Omp25 | addgene partial sequence | sequence record 133008 | T3 5'-GCAATTAACCCTCACTAAAGG-3'
CTGCAAGCTTAATGTAGTCTTATGCAATACTCTTGTAGTCTTGCAACATGGTAACGATGAGTTAGCAACA
TGCCTTACAAGGAGAGAAAAAGCACCGTGCATGCCGATTGGTGGAAGTAAGGTGGTACGATCGTGCCTTA
TTAGGAAGGCAACAGACGGGTCTGACATGGATTGGACGAACCACTGAATTGCCGCATTGCAGAGATATTG
TATTTAAGTGCCTAGCTCGATACATAAACGGGTCTCTCTGGTTAGACCAGATCTGAGCCTGGGAGCTCTC
TGGCTAACTAGGGAACCCACTGCTTAAGCCTCAATAAAGCTTGCCTTGAGTGCTTCAAGTAGTGTGTGCC
CGTCTGTTGTGTGACTCTGGTAACTAGAGATCCCTCAGACCCTTTTAGTCAGTGTGGAAAATCTCTAGCA
GTGGCGCCCGAACAGGGACTTGAAAGCGAAAGGGAAACCAGAGGAGCTCTCTCGACGCAGGACTCGGCTT
GCTGAAGCGCGCACGGCAAGAGGCGAGGGGCGGCGACTGGTGAGTACGCCAAAAATTTTGACTAGCGGAG
GCTAGAAGGAGAGAGATGGGTGCGAGAGCGTCAGTATTAAGCGGGGGAGAATTAGATCGCGATGGGAAAA
AATTCGGTTAAGGCCAGGGGGAAAGAAAAAATATAAATTAAAACATATAGTATGGGCAAGCAGGGAGCTA
GAACGATTCGCAGTTAATCCTGGCCTGTTAGAAACATCAGAAGGCTGTAGACAAATACTGGGACAGCTAC
AACCATCCCTTCAGACAGGATCAG
