>Addgene plasmid #69599 | Snap-Omp25 | addgene partial sequence | sequence record 133201 | CMV-F 5'-CGCAAATGGGCGGTAGGCGTG-3'
AAGCAGAGCTGGTTTAGTGAACCGTCAGATCCGCTAGCGCCATGGACAAAGATTGCGAAATGAAACGTAC
CACCCTGGATAGCCCTCTGGGCAAGCTGGAACTGTCTGGGTGCGAACAGGGCCTGCACGAGATCAAGCTG
CTGGGCAAAGGAACATCTGCCGCCGACGCCGTGGAAGTGCCTGCCCCAGCCGCCGTGCTGGGCGGACCAG
AGCCACTGATGCAGGCCACCGCCTGGCTCAACGCCTACTTTCACCAGCCTGAGGCCATCGAGGAGTTCCC
TGTGCCAGCCCTGCACCACCCAGTGTTCCAGCAGGAGAGCTTTACCCGCCAGGTGCTGTGGAAACTGCTG
AAAGTGGTGAAGTTCGGAGAGGTCATCAGCTACCAGCAGCTGGCCGCCCTGGCCGGCAATCCCGCCGCCA
CCGCCGCCGTGAAAACCGCCCTGAGCGGAAATCCCGTGCCCATTCTGATCCCCTGCCACCGGGTGGTGTC
TAGCTCTGGCGCCGTGGGGGGCTACGAGGGCGGGCTCGCCGTGAAAGAGTGGCTGCTGGCCCACGAGGGC
CACAGACTGGGCAAGCCTGGGCTGGGTCCTGCAGGTATAGGCGCGCCAGGATCCACGCGTGGGCGAGGCG
ACGGAGAGCCGAGTGGAGTTCCTGTAGCTGTGGTGCTGCTGCCAGTGTTTGCCCTTACCCTGGTAGCAGT
TTGGGCCTTCGTGAGATACCGAAAGCAGCTCTGAGAATTCTCGACCTCGAGACAAATGGCAGTATTCATC
CACAATTTTAAAAGAAAAGGGGGGATTGGGGGGTACAGTGCAGGGGAAAGAATAGTAGACATAATAGCAA
CAGACATACAAACTAAAGAATTACAAAAACAAATTACAAAAATTCAAAATTTTCGGGTTTATTACAGGGA
CAGCAGAGATCCACTTTGGCCGCGGCTCGAGGGGGTTGGGGTTGCGCCTTTTCCAAGGCAGCCCTGGGTT
TGCGCAGGGACGCGGCTGCTCTGGGCGTGGTTCCGGGAAACGCAGCGGCGCCGACCCTGGGTCTCGCACA
TTCTTCACGTCCGTTCGCAGCGTCACCCGGATCTTCGCCGCTACCCTTGTGGGCCCCCCGGCGACGCTTC
CTGCTCCGCCCC
